>Addgene plasmid #174377 | pB-CAG-TEVp-IRES-mCherry | addgene full sequence | sequence record 343151 | Addgene Partial NGS Result
ACTCTTCCTTTTTCAATATTATTGAAGCATTTATCAGGGTTATTGTCTCATGAGCGGATACATATTTGAA
TGTATTTAGAAAAATAAACAAATAGGGGTTCCGCGCACATTTCCCCGAAAAGTGCCACCTAAATTGTAAG
CGTTAATATTTTGTTAAAATTCGCGTTAAATTTTTGTTAAATCAGCTCATTTTTTAACCAATAGGCCGAA
ATCGGCAAAATCCCTTATAAATCAAAAGAATAGACCGAGATAGGGT
[37 nt withheld, positions 257-293]
AAAGAACGTGGACTCCAACGTCAAAGG
[49 nt withheld, positions 321-369]
T
[91 nt withheld, positions 371-461]
G
[124 nt withheld, positions 463-586]
CCCATTCGCCATTCAGGCTGCGCAACTGTTGGGAAGGGCGATCGGTGCGGGCCTCTTCGCTATTACGCCA
GCTGGCGAAAGGGGGATGTGCTGCAAGGCGATTAAGTTGGGTAACGCCAGGGTTTTCCCAGTCACGACGT
TGTAAAACGACGGCCAGTGAGCGCGCCTCGTTCATTCACGTTTTTGAACCCGTGGAGGACGGGCAGACTC
GCGGTGCAAATGTGTTTTACAGCGTGATGGAGCAGATGAAGATGCTCGACACGCTGCAGAACACGCAGCT
AGATTAACCCTAGAAAGATAATCATATTGTGACGTACGTTAAAGATAATCATGTGTAAAATTGACGCATG
TGTTTTATCGGTCTGTATATCGAGGTTTATTTATTAATTTGAATAGATATTAAGTTTTATTATATTTACA
CTTACATACTAATAATAAATTCAACAAACAATTTATTTATGTTTATTTATTTATTAAAAAAAACAAAAAC
TCAAAATTTCTTCTATAAAGTAACAAAACTTTTATGAGGGACAGCCCCCCCCCAAAGCCCCCAGGGATGT
AATTACGTCCCTCCCCCGCTAGGGGGCAGCAGCGAGCCGCCCGGGGCTCCGCTCCGGTCCGGCGCTCCCC
CCGCATCCCCGAGCCGGCAGCGTGCGGGGACAGCCCGGGCACGGGGAAGGTGGCACGGGATCGCTTTCCT
CTGAACGCTTCTCGCTGCTCTTTGAGCCTGCAGACACCTGGGGGGATACGGGGAAAAGGCCTCCACGGCC
ACTAGTTATTAATAGTAATCAATTACGGGGTCATTAGTTCATAGCCCATATATGGAGTTCCGCGTTACAT
AACTTACGGTAAATGGCCCGCCTGGCTGACCGCCCAACGACCCCCGCCCATTGACGTCAATAATGACGTA
TGTTCCCATAGTAACGCCAATAGGGACTTTCCATTGACGTCAATGGGTGGAGTATTTACGGTAAACTGCC
CACTTGGCAGTACATCAAGTGTATCATATGCCAAGTACGCCCCCTATTGACGTCAATGACGGTAAATGGC
CCGCCTGGCATTATGCCCAGTACATGACCTTATGGGACTTTCCTACTTGGCAGTACATCTACGTATTAGT
CATCGCTATTACCATGGTCGAGGTGAGCCCCACGTTCTGCTTCACTCTCCCCATCTCCCCCCCCTCCCCA
CCCCCAATTTTGTATTTATTTATTTTTTAATTATTTTGTGCAGCGATGGGGGCGGGGGGGGGGGGGGNSG
CGCGCCRGGCGGGGSGGGGSGGGGSGRGGGGSGGGGSGGGGCGAGGCGGAGAGGTGCGGCGGCAGCCAAT
CAGAGCGGCGCGCTCCGAAAGTTTCCTTTTATGGCGAGGCGGCGGCGGCGGCGGCCCTATAAAAAGCGAA
GCGCGCGGCGGGCGGGAGTCGCTGCGCGCTGCCTTCGCCCCGTGCCCCGCTCCGCCGCCGCCTCGCGCCG
CCCGCCCCGGCTCTGACTGACCGCGTTACTCCCACAGGTGAGCGGGCGGGACGGCCCTTCTCCTCCGGGC
TGTAATTAGCGCTTGGTTTAATGACGGCTTGTTTCTTTTCTGTGGCTGCGTGAAAGCCTTGAGGGGCTCC
GGGAGGGCCCTTTGTGCGGGGGGAGCGGCTCGGGGGGTGCGTGCGTGTGTGTGTGCGTGGGGAGCGCCGC
GTGCGGCTCCGCGCTGCCCGGCGGCTGTGAGCGCTGCGGGCGCGGCGCGGGGCTTTGTGCGCTCCGCAGT
GTGCGCGAGGGGAGCGCGGCCGGGGGCGGTGCCCCGCGGTGCGGGGGGGGCTGCGAGGGGAACAAAGGCT
GCGTGCGGGGTGTGTGCGTGGGGGGGTGAGCAGGGGGTGTGGGCGCGTCGGTCGGGCTGCAACCCCCCCT
GCACCCCCCTCCCCGAGTTGCTGAGCACGGCCCGGCTTCGGGTGCGGGGCTCCGTACGGGGCGTGGCGCG
GGGCTCGCCGTGCCGGGCGGGGGGTGGCGGCAGGTGGGGGTGCCGGGCGGGGCGGGGCCGCCTCGGGCCG
GGGAGGGCTCGGGGGAGGGGCGCGGCGGCCCCCGGAGCGCCGGCGGCTGTCGAGGCGCGGCGAGCCGCAG
CCATTGCCTTTTATGGTAATCGTGCGAGAGGGCGCAGGGACTTCCTTTGTCCCAAATCTGTGCGGAGCCG
AAATCTGGGAGGCGCCGCCGCACCCCCTCTAGCGGGCGCGGGGCGAAGCGGTGCGGCGCCGGCAGGAAGG
AAATGGGCGGGGAGGGCCTTCGTGCGTCGCCGCGCCGCCGTCCCCTTCTCCCTCTCCAGCCTCGGGGCTG
TCCGCGGGGGGACGGCTGCCTTCGGGGGGGACGGGGCAGGGCGGGGTTCGGCTTCTGGCGTGTGACCGGC
GGCTCTAGAGCCTCTGCTAACCATGTTCATGCCTTCTTCTTTTTCCTACAGCTCCTGGGCAACGTGCTGG
TTATTGTGCTGTCTCATCATTTTGGCAAAGAATTCGCCGCCACCATGGGCGAGAGCCTTTTCAAGGGCCC
GAGGGACTACAACCCGATCTCCAGCACCATCTGTCACCTGACCAACGAGAGCGACGGTCACACCACTAGT
CTGTACGGCATCGGCTTCGGCCCCTTCATCATCACCAACAAGCATCTGTTCAGGAGGAATAACGGCACAC
TGCTGGTGCAAAGCCTGCACGGCGTGTTCAAAGTGAAGAACACAACCACCCTGCAACAGCACCTGATCGA
CGGCAGGGACATGATTATCATCAGGATGCCCAAGGACTTCCCCCCCTTTCCCCAGAAACTGAAGTTCAGG
GAGCCACAAAGGGAGGAGCGAATCTGCCTGGTGACCACCAACTTCCAGACCAAGTCCATGAGCAGCATGG
TCTCTGATACCAGCTGCACCTTCCCCAGCAGCGACGGCATCTTCTGGAAGCACTGGATTCAGACGAAGGA
TGGCCAATGCGGCAGCCCATTGGTGAGCACTAGGGACGGCTTCATCGTGGGCATCCACAGCGCCAGCAAT
TTTACCAATACCAACAACTACTTCACGAGCGTGCCGAAAAACTTCATGGAGCTGTTGACCAATCAAGAGG
CGCAGCAGTGGGTGAGCGGCTGGAGGCTGAACGCCGACAGCGTTCTTTGGGGCGGACATAAGGTGTTCAT
GGTCAAGCCCGAGGAACCCTTCCAGCCCGTTAAGGAAGCCACTCAGCTTTGAGCGGCCGCTAACGTTACT
GGCCGAAGCCGCTTGGAATAAGGCCGGTGTGCGTTTGTCTATATGTTATTTTCCACCATATTGCCGTCTT
TTGGCAATGTGAGGGCCCGGAAACCTGGCCCTGTCTTCTTGACGAGCATTCCTAGGGGTCTTTCCCCTCT
CGCCAAAGGAATGCAAGGTCTGTTGAATGTCGTGAAGGAAGCAGTTCCTCTGGAAGCTTCTTGAAGACAA
ACAACGTCTGTAGCGACCCTTTGCAGGCAGCGGAACCCCCCACCTGGCGACAGGTGCCTCTGCGGCCAAA
AGCCACGTGTATAAGATACACCTGCAAAGGCGGCACAACCCCAGTGCCACGTTGTGAGTTGGATAGTTGT
GGAAAGAGTCAAATGGCTCTCCTCAAGCGTATTCAACAAGGGGCTGAAGGATGCCCAGAAGGTACCCCAT
TGTATGGGATCTGATCTGGGGCCTCGGTGCACATGCTTTACATGTGTTTAGTCGAGGTTAAAAAACGTCT
AGGCCCCCCGAACCACGGGGACGTGGTTTTCCTTTGAAAAACACGATGATAATATGGCCACAACCATGGT
GAGCAAGGGCGAGGAGGATAACATGGCCATCATCAAGGAGTTCATGCGCTTCAAGGTGCACATGGAGGGC
TCCGTGAACGGCCACGAGTTCGAGATCGAGGGCGAGGGCGAGGGCCGCCCCTACGAGGGCACCCAGACCG
CCAAGCTGAAGGTGACCAAGGGTGGCCCCCTGCCCTTCGCCTGGGACATCCTGTCCCCTCAGTTCATGTA
CGGCTCCAAGGCCTACGTGAAGCACCCCGCCGACATCCCCGACTACTTGAAGCTGTCCTTCCCCGAGGGC
TTCAAGTGGGAGCGCGTGATGAACTTCGAGGACGGCGGCGTGGTGACCGTGACCCAGGACTCCTCCCTGC
AGGACGGCGAGTTCATCTACAAGGTGAAGCTGCGCGGCACCAACTTCCCCTCCGACGGCCCCGTAATGCA
GAAGAAGACCATGGGCTGGGAGGCCTCCTCCGAGCGGATGTACCCCGAGGACGGCGCCCTGAAGGGCGAG
ATCAAGCAGAGGCTGAAGCTGAAGGACGGCGGCCACTACGACGCTGAGGTCAAGACCACCTACAAGGCCA
AGAAGCCCGTGCAGCTGCCCGGCGCCTACAACGTCAACATCAAGTTGGACATCACCTCCCACAACGAGGA
CTACACCATCGTGGAACAGTACGAACGCGCCGAGGGCCGCCACTCTACCGGCGGCATGGACGAGCTGTAC
AAGTAAGATCCAATCAACCTCTGGATTACAAAATTTGTGAAAGATTGACTGGTATTCTTAACTATGTTGC
TCCTTTTACGCTATGTGGATACGCTGCTTTAATGCCTTTGTATCATGCTATTGCTTCCCGTATGGCTTTC
ATTTTCTCCTCCTTGTATAAATCCTGGTTGCTGTCTCTTTATGAGGAGTTGTGGCCCGTTGTCAGGCAAC
GTGGCGTGGTGTGCACTGTGTTTGCTGACGCAACCCCCACTGGTTGGGGCATTGCCACCACCTGTCAGCT
CCTTTCCGGGACTTTCGCTTTCCCCCTCCCTATTGCCACGGCGGAACTCATCGCCGCCTGCCTTGCCCGC
TGCTGGACAGGGGCTCGGCTGTTGGGCACTGACAATTCCGTGGTGTTGTCGGGGAAGCTGACGTCCTTTC
CATGGCTGCTCGCCTGTGTTGCCACCTGGATTCTGCGCGGGACGTCCTTCTGCTACGTCCCTTCGGCCCT
CAATCCAGCGGACCTTCCTTCCCGCGGCCTGCTGCCGGCTCTGCGGCCTCTTCCGCGTCTTCGCCTTCGC
CCTCAGACGAGTCGGATCTCCCTTTGGGCCGCCTCCCCGCCTGCTGTGCCTTCTAGTTGCCAGCCATCTG
TTGTTTGCCCCTCCCCCGTGCCTTCCTTGACCCTGGAAGGTGCCACTCCCACTGTCCTTTCCTAATAAAA
TGAGGAAATTGCATCGCATTGTCTGAGTAGGTGTCATTCTATTCTGGGGGGTGGGGTGGGGCAGGACAGC
AAGGGGGAGGATTGGGAAGACAATAGCAGGCATGCTGGGGATGCGGTGGGCTCTATGGAGATCCGCGGCC
CATTGGTATGGCTTTTTCCCCGTATCCCCCCAGGTGTCTGCAGGCTCAAAGAGCAGCGAGAAGCGTTCAG
AGGAAAGCGATCCCGTGCCACCTTCCCCGTGCCCGGGCTGTCCCCGCACGCTGCCGGCTCGGGGATGCGG
GGGGAGCGCCGGACCGGAGCGGAGCCCCGGGCGGCTCGCTGCTGCCCCCTAGCGGGGGAGGGACGTAATT
ACATCCCTGGGGGCTTTGGGGGGGGGCTGTCCCTGATATCTATAACAAGAAAATATATATATAATAAGTT
ATCACGTAAGTAGAACATGAAATAACAATATAATTATCGTATGAGTTAAATCTTAAAAGTCACGTAAAAG
ATAATCATGCGTCATTTTGACTCACGCGGTCGTTATAGTTCAAAATCAGTGACACTTACCGCATTGACAA
GCACGCCTCACGGGAGCTCCAAGCGGCGACTGAGATGTCCTAAATGCACAGCGACGGATTCGCGCTATTT
AGAAAGAGAGAGCAATATTTCAAGAATGCATGCGTCAATTTTACGCAGACTATCTTTCTAGGGTTAATCT
AGCTGCATCAGGATCATATCGTCGGGTCTTTTTTCCGGCTCAGTCATCGCCCAAGCTGGCGCTATCTGGG
CATCGGGGAGGAAGAAGCCCGTGCCTTTTCCCGCGAGGTTGAAGCGGCATGGAAAGAGTTTGCCGAGGAT
GACTGCTGCTGCATTGACGTTGAGCGAAAACGCACGTTTACCATGATGATTCGGGAAGGTGTGGCCATGC
ACGCCTTTAACGGTGAACTGTTCGTTCAGGCCACCTGGGATACCAGTTCGTCGCGGCTTTTCCGGACACA
GTTCCGGATGGTCAGCCCGAAGCGCATCAGCAACCCGAACAATACCGGCGACAGCCGGAACTGCCGTGCC
GGTGTGCAGATTAATGACAGCGGTGCGGCGCTGGGATATTACGTCAGCGAGGACGGGTATCCTGGCTGGA
TGCCGCAGAAATGGACATGGATACCCCGTGAGTTACCCGGCGGGCGCGCTTGGCGTAATCATGGTCATAG
CTGTTTCCTGTGTGAAATTGTTATCCGCTCACAATTCCACACAACATACGAGCCGGAAGCATAAAGTGTA
AAGCCTGGGGTGCCTAATGAGTGAGCTAACTCACATTAATTGCGTTGCGCTCACTGCCCGCTTTCCAGTC
GGGAAACCTGTCGTGCCAGCTGCATTAATGAATCGGCCAACGCGCGGGGAGAGGCGGTTTGCGTATTGGG
CGCTCTTCCGCTTCCTCGCTCACTGACTCGCTGCGCTCGGTCGTTCGGCTGCGGCGAGCGGTATCAGCTC
ACTCAAAGGCGGTAATACGGTTATCCACAGAATCAGGGGATAACGCAGGAAAGAACATGTGAGCAAAAGG
CCAGCAAAAGGCCAGGAACCGTAAAAAGGCCGCGTTGCTGGCGTTTTTCCATAGGCTCCGCCCCCCTGAC
GAGCATCACAAAAATCGACGCTCAAGTCAGAGGTGGCGAAACCCGACAGGACTATAAAGATACCAGGCGT
TTCCCCCTGGAAGCTCCCTCGTGCGCTCTCCTGTTCCGACCCTGCCGCTTACCGGATACCTGTCCGCCTT
TCTCCCTTCGGGAAGCGTGGCGCTTTCTCATAGCTCACGCTGTAGGTATCTCAGTTCGGTGTAGGTCGTT
CGCTCCAAGCTGGGCTGTGTGCACGAACCCCCCGTTCAGCCCGACCGCTGCGCCTTATCCGGTAACTATC
GTCTTGAGTCCAACCCGGTAAGACACGACTTATCGCCACTGGCAGCAGCCACTGGTAACAGGATTAGCAG
AGCGAGGTATGTAGGCGGTGCTACAGAGTTCTTGAAGTGGTGGCCTAACTACGGCTACACTAGAAGAACA
GTATTTGGTATCTGCGCTCTGCTGAAGCCAGTTACCTTCGGAAAAAGAGTTGGTAGCTCTTGATCCGGCA
AACAAACCACCGCTGGTAGCGGTGGTTTTTTTGTTTGCAAGCAGCAGATTACGCGCAGAAAAAAAGGATC
TCAAGAAGATCCTTTGATCTTTTCTACGGGGTCTGACGCTCAGTGGAACGAAAACTCACGTTAAGGGATT
TTGGTCATGAGATTATCAAAAAGGATCTTCACCTAGATCCTTTTAAATTAAAAATGAAGTTTTAAATCAA
TCTAAAGTATATATGAGTAAACTTGGTCTGACAGTTACCAATGCTTAATCAGTGAGGCACCTATCTCAGC
GATCTGTCTATTTCGTTCATCCATAGTTGCCTGACTCCCCGTCGTGTAGATAACTACGATACGGGAGGGC
TTACCATCTGGCCCCAGTGCTGCAATGATACCGCGAGACCCACGCTCACCGGCTCCAGATTTATCAGCAA
TAAACCAGCCAGCCGGAAGGGCCGAGCGCAGAAGTGGTCCTGCAACTTTATCCGCCTCCATCCAGTCTAT
TAATTGTTGCCGGGAAGCTAGAGTAAGTAGTTCGCCAGTTAATAGTTTGCGCAACGTTGTTGCCATTGCT
ACAGGCATCGTGGTGTCACGCTCGTCGTTTGGTATGGCTTCATTCAGCTCCGGTTCCCAACGATCAAGGC
GAGTTACATGATCCCCCATGTTGTGCAAAAAAGCGGTTAGCTCCTTCGGTCCTCCGATCGTTGTCAGAAG
TAAGTTGGCCGCAGTGTTATCACTCATGGTTATGGCAGCACTGCATAATTCTCTTACTGTCATGCCATCC
GTAAGATGCTTTTCTGTGACTGGTGAGTACTCAACCAAGTCATTCTGAGAATAGTGTATGCGGCGACCGA
GTTGCTCTTGCCCGGCGTCAATACGGGATAATACCGCGCCACATAGCAGAACTTTAAAAGTGCTCATCAT
TGGAAAACGTTCTTCGGGGCGAAAACTCTCAAGGATCTTACCGCTGTTGAGATCCAGTTCGATGTAACCC
ACTCGTGCACCCAACTGATCTTCAGCATCTTTTACTTTCACCAGCGTTTCTGGGTGAGCAAAAACAGGAA
GGCAAAATGCCGCAAAAAAGGGAATAAGGGCGACACGGAAATGTTGAATACTCAT
Features (pLannotate 1.2.2; 19 found; start..end, strand, type, name):
      1..105     -  promoter       AmpR promoter: bla
    158..586     -  rep_origin     f1 ori (sequence partly withheld): f1 bacteriophage origin of replication; arrow indicates direction of (+) strand synthesis
    591..746     -  CDS            lacZα (fragment): LacZα fragment of β-galactosidase; lacZ fragment
    748..867     +  CDS            B (fragment): PORTL_LAMBD - Experimental evidence at protein level: Swiss-Prot protein existence level 1. Forms the portal vertex of the capsid (PubMed:6228056, PubMed:6232391). This portal plays critical roles in head assembly, genome packaging, neck/tail attachment, and genome ejection (Probable). The portal protein multimerizes as a single ring-shaped homododecamer arranged around a central channel (PubMed:6232391). Binds to the terminase subunits to form the packaging machine (PubMed:7799432). From Escherichia phage lambda (Bacteriophage lambda).
   1419..1722    +  enhancer       CMV enhancer: human cytomegalovirus immediate early enhancer
   1724..2000    +  promoter       chicken β-actin promoter: No description available
   2001..3017    +  intron         chimeric intron: chimera between introns from chicken β-actin and rabbit β-globin
   3084..3785    +  CDS            POLG_TEV (fragment): Experimental evidence at protein level: Swiss-Prot protein existence level 1. [Nuclear inclusion protein A]: has RNA-binding and proteolytic activities. From Tobacco etch virus (TEV).
   3799..4350    +  misc_feature   IRES: internal ribosome entry site (IRES) of the encephalomyocarditis virus (EMCV)
   4362..5069    +  CDS            mCherry: mCherry is a basic (constitutively fluorescent) red fluorescent protein published in 2004, derived from Discosoma sp.. It is reported to be a very rapidly-maturing monomer with low acid sensitivity.
   5078..5666    +  misc_feature   WPRE: woodchuck hepatitis virus posttranscriptional regulatory element
   5670..5894    +  polyA_signal   bGH poly(A) signal: bovine growth hormone polyadenylation signal
   6469..6936    +  CDS            B (fragment): PORTL_LAMBD - Experimental evidence at protein level: Swiss-Prot protein existence level 1. Forms the portal vertex of the capsid (PubMed:6228056, PubMed:6232391). This portal plays critical roles in head assembly, genome packaging, neck/tail attachment, and genome ejection (Probable). The portal protein multimerizes as a single ring-shaped homododecamer arranged around a central channel (PubMed:6232391). Binds to the terminase subunits to form the packaging machine (PubMed:7799432). From Escherichia phage lambda (Bacteriophage lambda).
   6974..6990    -  protein_bind   lac operator: The lac repressor binds to the lac operator to inhibit transcription in E. coli. This inhibition can be relieved by adding lactose or isopropyl-β-D-thiogalactopyranoside (IPTG). lac repressor encoded by lacI
   6998..7028    -  promoter       lac promoter: promoter for the E. coli lac operon
   7043..7064    -  protein_bind   CAP binding site: CAP binding activates transcription in the presence of cAMP. E. coli catabolite activator protein
   7077..7169    -  CDS            lacI (fragment): lac repressor; lacI; The lac repressor binds to the lac operator to inhibit transcription in E. coli. This inhibition can be relieved by adding lactose or isopropyl-β-D-thiogalactopyranoside (IPTG).
   7352..7940    -  rep_origin     ori: high-copy-number ColE1/pMB1/pBR322/pUC origin of replication
   8111..8971    -  CDS            AmpR: β-lactamase; bla; confers resistance to ampicillin, carbenicillin, and related antibiotics
