[The description below was written by a language model from this plasmid's Addgene catalogue record and pLannotate feature annotations shown in this document.]
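Description:
pB-CAG-TEVp-IRES-mCherry is a mammalian expression plasmid of about 9 kb built on the pB-CAG backbone. Its stated purpose is to generate a cell line expressing TEV protease, in combination with hypBase, the hyperactive piggyBac transposase. The "pB" name and this purpose imply a piggyBac transposon vector whose cargo is integrated into the host genome when the transposase is supplied in trans. However, the automated feature table does not annotate any piggyBac terminal repeats. They presumably lie in the unannotated stretches flanking the expression cassette, but the record does not confirm this. In bacteria the plasmid is maintained at high copy through a ColE1/pUC-type origin and selected with ampicillin through the β-lactamase gene. The backbone also carries an f1 phage origin and remnants of a lacZα/lac promoter cloning region. Two short fragments matched to a phage lambda portal protein are probably leftover stuffer sequence or annotation artefacts rather than functional parts.

The payload is a single bicistronic transcription unit driven by the strong, broadly active CAG promoter, which combines the CMV enhancer, the chicken β-actin promoter and a chimeric intron. The first open reading frame encodes the proteolytic domain of the tobacco etch virus polyprotein (TEV protease). An EMCV IRES follows and allows cap-independent translation of mCherry from the same mRNA, so red fluorescence marks cells expressing the protease. A WPRE enhances transcript stability and expression, and a bovine growth hormone polyadenylation signal terminates the unit. No mammalian drug-selection marker is annotated, so stable integrants would probably be identified by mCherry fluorescence. The associated publication concerns "self-inactivating" rabies viruses, which suggests the TEV protease cell line was used in work with those viruses, though the record does not specify its exact role.
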