Addgene plasmid #174377: pB-CAG-TEVp-IRES-mCherry
Purpose: For making TEVP cell line with hypBase
Depositing lab: Ian Wickersham. Depositing organization: Massachusetts Institute of Technology. Publication: "Self-inactivating" rabies viruses are susceptible to loss of their intended attenuating modification. Jin L, Matsuyama M, Sullivan HA, Zhu M, Lavin TK, Hou Y, Lea NE, Pruner MT, Dam Ferdinez ML, Wickersham IR. Proc Natl Acad Sci U S A. 2023 Feb 14;120(7):e2023481120. doi: 10.1073/pnas.2023481120. Epub 2023 Feb 6. PubMed 37053554.
Backbone
  Vector backbone: pB-CAG
  Total vector size (bp): 8963
  Vector type: Mammalian Expression
Growth in bacteria
  Bacterial resistance: Ampicillin, 100 μg/mL
  Growth temperature: 37°C
  Growth strain: DH5alpha
  Copy number: High Copy
Gene/Insert
  Gene/Insert name: TEV Protease
Terms and licenses: Academic/Nonprofit Terms; Industry Terms: Not Available to Industry
How to cite: pB-CAG-TEVp-IRES-mCherry was a gift from Ian Wickersham (Addgene plasmid # 174377 ; http://n2t.net/addgene:174377 ; RRID:Addgene_174377)
